>Addgene plasmid #61524 | LAMP-mChF-AIP | addgene full sequence | sequence record 338156 | Addgene NGS Result
CGTTACATAACTTACGGTAAATGGCCCGCCTGGCTGACCGCCCAACGACCCCCGCCCATTGACGTCAATA
ATGACGTATGTTCCCATAGTAACGCCAATAGGGACTTTCCATTGACGTCAATGGGTGGAGTATTTACGGT
AAACTGCCCACTTGGCAGTACATCAAGTGTATCATATGCCAAGTACGCCCCCTATTGACGTCAATGACGG
TAAATGGCCCGCCTGGCATTATGCCCAGTACATGACCTTATGGGACTTTCCTACTTGGCAGTACATCTAC
GTATTAGTCATCGCTATTACCATGGTGATGCGGTTTTGGCAGTACATCAATGGGCGTGGATAGCGGTTTG
ACTCACGGGGATTTCCAAGTCTCCACCCCATTGACGTCAATGGGAGTTTGTTTTGGCACCAAAATCAACG
GGACTTTCCAAAATGTCGTAACAACTCCGCCCCATTGACGCAAATGGGCGGTAGGCGTGTACGGTGGGAG
GTCTATATAAGCAGAGCTGGTTTAGTGAACCGTCAGATCCGCTAGCGCTACCGGTGAATTCGCCACCATG
GCGGCCCCCGGCAGCGCCCGGCGACCCCTGCTGCTGCTACTGCTGTTGCTGCTGCTCGGCCTCATGCATT
GTGCGTCAGCAGCAATGTTTATGGTGAAAAATGGCAACGGGACCGCGTGCATAATGGCCAACTTCTCTGC
TGCCTTCTCAGTGAACTACGACACCAAGAGTGGCCCTAAGAACATGACCTTTGACCTGCCATCAGATGCC
ACAGTGGTGCTCAACCGCAGCTCCTGTGGAAAAGAGAACACTTCTGACCCCAGTCTCGTGATTGCTTTTG
GAAGAGGACATACACTCACTCTCAATTTCACGAGAAATGCAACACGTTACAGCGTCCAGCTCATGAGTTT
TGCTTATAACTTGTCAGACACACACCTTTTCCCCAATGCGAGCTCCAAAGAAATCAAGACTGTGGAATCT
ATAACTGACATCAGGGCAGATATAGATAAAAAATACAGATGTGTTAGTGGCACCCAGGTCCACATGAACA
ACGTGACCGTAACGCCCCATGATGCCACCATCCAGGCGTACCTTTCCAACAGCAGCTTCAGCAGGGGAGA
GACACGCTGTGAACAAGACAGGCCTTCCCCAACCACAGCGCCCCCTGCGCCACCCAGCCCCTCGCCCTCA
CCCGTGCCCAAGAGCCCCTCTGTGGACAAGTACAACGTGAGCGGCACCAACGGGACCTGCCTGCTGGCCA
GCATGGGGCTGCAGCTGAACCTCACCTATGAGAGGAAGGACAACACGACGGTGACAAGGCTTCTCAACAT
CAACCCCAACAAGACCTCGGCCAGCGGGAGCTGCGGCGCCCACCTGGTGACTCTGGAGCTGCACAGCGAG
GGCACCACCGTCCTGCTCTTCCAGTTCGGGATGAATGCAAGTTCTAGCCGGTTTTTCCTACAAGGAATCC
AGTTGAATACAATTCTTCCTGACGCCAGAGACCCTGCCTTTAAAGCTGCCAACGGCTCCCTGCGAGCGCT
GCAGGCCACAGTCGGCAATTCCTACAAGTGCAACGCGGAGGAGCACGTCCGTGTCACGAAGGCGTTTTCA
GTCAATATATTCAAAGTGTGGGTCCAGGCTTTCAAGGTGGAAGGTGGCCAGTTTGGCTCTGTGGAGGAGT
GTCTGCTGGACGAGAACAGCATGCTGATCCCCATCGCTGTGGGTGGTGCCCTGGCGGGGCTGGTCCTCAT
CGTCCTCATCGCCTACCTCGTCGGCAGGAAGAGGAGTCACGCAGGCTACCAGACTATCGGATCCGGAGCA
AGTGGAATGGTGAGCAAGGGCGAGGAGGATAACATGGCCATCATCAAGGAGTTCATGCGCTTCAAGGTGC
ACATGGAGGGCTCCGTGAACGGCCACGAGTTCGAGATCGAGGGCGAGGGCGAGGGCCGCCCCTACGAGGG
CACCCAGACCGCCAAGCTGAAGGTGACCAAGGGTGGCCCCCTGCCCTTCGCCTGGGACATCCTGTCCCCT
CAGTTCATGTACGGCTCCAAGGCCTACGTGAAGCACCCCGCCGACATCCCCGACTACTTGAAGCTGTCCT
TCCCCGAGGGCTTCAAGTGGGAGCGCGTGATGAACTTCGAGGACGGCGGCGTGGTGACCGTGACCCAGGA
CTCCTCCCTGCAGGACGGCGAGTTCATCTACAAGGTGAAGCTGCGCGGCACCAACTTCCCCTCCGACGGC
CCCGTAATGCAGAAGAAGACCATGGGCTGGGAGGCCTCCTCCGAGCGGATGTACCCCGAGGACGGCGCCC
TGAAGGGCGAGATCAAGCAGAGGCTGAAGCTGAAGGACGGCGGCCACTACGACGCTGAGGTCAAGACCAC
CTACAAGGCCAAGAAGCCCGTGCAGCTGCCCGGCGCCTACAACGTCAACATCAAGTTGGACATCACCTCC
CACAACGAGGACTACACCATCGTGGAACAGTACGAACGCGCCGAGGGCCGCCACTCCACCGGCGGCATGG
ACGAACTGTACAAGAGTGCTGGTGGTGGAGTGCAGGTGGAAACCATCTCCCCAGGAGACGGGCGCACCTT
CCCCAAGCGCGGCCAGACCTGCGTGGTGCACTACACCGGGATGCTTGAAGATGGAAAGAAATTTGATTCC
TCCCGGGACAGAAACAAGCCCTTTAAGTTTATGCTAGGCAAGCAGGAGGTGATCCGAGGCTGGGAAGAAG
GGGTTGCCCAGATGAGTGTGGGTCAGAGAGCCAAACTGACTATATCTCCAGATTATGCCTATGGTGCCAC
TGGGCACCCAGGCATCATCCCACCACATGCCACTCTCGTCTTCGATGTGGAGCTTCTAAAACTGGAAAGT
GCTGGTGGTAGTGCTGGTGGTAGTGCTGGTGGTAGTGCTGGTGGTAGTGCTGGTGGTCCTCGAGCTCAAG
CTTCGAATTCAGGATCAGGAGAGGGATCAACCAAGATGAGAAGAGTGGCTACTCTGGTGGACCTTGGAAC
CGGAGGATCAGAGCTCTGACTGCAGGGATCCACCGGATCTAGATAACTGATCATAATCAGCCATACCACA
TTTGTAGAGGTTTTACTTGCTTTAAAAAACCTCCCACACCTCCCCCTGAACCTGAAACATAAAATGAATG
CAATTGTTGTTGTTAACTTGTTTATTGCAGCTTATAATGGTTACAAATAAAGCAATAGCATCACAAATTT
CACAAATAAAGCATTTTTTTCACTGCATTCTAGTTGTGGTTTGTCCAAACTCATCAATGTATCTTAAGGC
GTAAATTGTAAGCGTTAATATTTTGTTAAAATTCGCGTTAAATTTTTGTTAAATCAGCTCATTTTTTAAC
CAATAGGCCGAAATCGGCAAAATCCCTTATAAATCAAAAGAATAGACCGAGATAGGGT
[37 nt withheld, positions 3419-3455]
AAAGAACGTGGACTCCAACGTCAAAGG
[49 nt withheld, positions 3483-3531]
T
[91 nt withheld, positions 3533-3623]
G
[124 nt withheld, positions 3625-3748]
CAGGTGGCACTTTTCGGGGAAATGTGCGCGGAACCCCTATTTGTTTATTTTTCTAAATACATTCAAATAT
GTATCCGCTCATGAGACAATAACCCTGATAAATGCTTCAATAATATTGAAAAAGGAAGAGTCCTGAGGCG
GAAAGAACCAGCTGTGGAATGTGTGTCAGTTAGGGTGTGGAAAGTCCCCAGGCTCCCCAGCAGGCAGAAG
TATGCAAAGCATGCATCTCAATTAGTCAGCAACCAGGTGTGGAAAGTCCCCAGGCTCCCCAGCAGGCAGA
AGTATGCAAAGCATGCATCTCAATTAGTCAGCAACCATAGTCCCGCCCCTAACTCCGCCCATCCCGCCCC
TAACTCCGCCCAGTTCCGCCCATTCTCCGCCCCATGGCTGACTAATTTTTTTTATTTATGCAGAGGCCGA
GGCCGCCTCGGCCTCTGAGCTATTCCAGAAGTAGTGAGGAGGCTTTTTTGGAGGCCTAGGCTTTTGCAAA
GATCGATCAAGAGACAGGATGAGGATCGTTTCGCATGATTGAACAAGATGGATTGCACGCAGGTTCTCCG
GCCGCTTGGGTGGAGAGGCTATTCGGCTATGACTGGGCACAACAGACAATCGGCTGCTCTGATGCCGCCG
TGTTCCGGCTGTCAGCGCAGGGGCGCCCGGTTCTTTTTGTCAAGACCGACCTGTCCGGTGCCCTGAATGA
ACTGCAAGACGAGGCAGCGCGGCTATCGTGGCTGGCCACGACGGGCGTTCCTTGCGCAGCTGTGCTCGAC
GTTGTCACTGAAGCGGGAAGGGACTGGCTGCTATTGGGCGAAGTGCCGGGGCAGGATCTCCTGTCATCTC
ACCTTGCTCCTGCCGAGAAAGTATCCATCATGGCTGATGCAATGCGGCGGCTGCATACGCTTGATCCGGC
TACCTGCCCATTCGACCACCAAGCGAAACATCGCATCGAGCGAGCACGTACTCGGATGGAAGCCGGTCTT
GTCGATCAGGATGATCTGGACGAAGAGCATCAGGGGCTCGCGCCAGCCGAACTGTTCGCCAGGCTCAAGG
CGAGCATGCCCGACGGCGAGGATCTCGTCGTGACCCATGGCGATGCCTGCTTGCCGAATATCATGGTGGA
AAATGGCCGCTTTTCTGGATTCATCGACTGTGGCCGGCTGGGTGTGGCGGACCGCTATCAGGACATAGCG
TTGGCTACCCGTGATATTGCTGAAGAGCTTGGCGGCGAATGGGCTGACCGCTTCCTCGTGCTTTACGGTA
TCGCCGCTCCCGATTCGCAGCGCATCGCCTTCTATCGCCTTCTTGACGAGTTCTTCTGAGCGGGACTCTG
GGGTTCGAAATGACCGACCAAGCGACGCCCAACCTGCCATCACGAGATTTCGATTCCACCGCCGCCTTCT
ATGAAAGGTTGGGCTTCGGAATCGTTTTCCGGGACGCCGGCTGGATGATCCTCCAGCGCGGGGATCTCAT
GCTGGAGTTCTTCGCCCACCCTAGGGGGAGGCTAACTGAAACACGGAAGGAGACAATACCGGAAGGAACC
CGCGCTATGACGGCAATAAAAAGACAGAATAAAACGCACGGTGTTGGGTCGTTTGTTCATAAACGCGGGG
TTCGGTCCCAGGGCTGGCACTCTGTCGATACCCCACCGAGACCCCATTGGGGCCAATACGCCCGCGTTTC
TTCCTTTTCCCCACCCCACCCCCCAAGTTCGGGTGAAGGCCCAGGGCTCGCAGCCAACGTCGGGGCGGCA
GGCCCTGCCATAGCCTCAGGTTACTCATATATACTTTAGATTGATTTAAAACTTCATTTTTAATTTAAAA
GGATCTAGGTGAAGATCCTTTTTGATAATCTCATGACCAAAATCCCTTAACGTGAGTTTTCGTTCCACTG
AGCGTCAGACCCCGTAGAAAAGATCAAAGGATCTTCTTGAGATCCTTTTTTTCTGCGCGTAATCTGCTGC
TTGCAAACAAAAAAACCACCGCTACCAGCGGTGGTTTGTTTGCCGGATCAAGAGCTACCAACTCTTTTTC
CGAAGGTAACTGGCTTCAGCAGAGCGCAGATACCAAATACTGTTCTTCTAGTGTAGCCGTAGTTAGGCCA
CCACTTCAAGAACTCTGTAGCACCGCCTACATACCTCGCTCTGCTAATCCTGTTACCAGTGGCTGCTGCC
AGTGGCGATAAGTCGTGTCTTACCGGGTTGGACTCAAGACGATAGTTACCGGATAAGGCGCAGCGGTCGG
GCTGAACGGGGGGTTCGTGCACACAGCCCAGCTTGGAGCGAACGACCTACACCGAACTGAGATACCTACA
GCGTGAGCTATGAGAAAGCGCCACGCTTCCCGAAGGGAGAAAGGCGGACAGGTATCCGGTAAGCGGCAGG
GTCGGAACAGGAGAGCGCACGAGGGAGCTTCCAGGGGGAAACGCCTGGTATCTTTATAGTCCTGTCGGGT
TTCGCCACCTCTGACTTGAGCGTCGATTTTTGTGATGCTCGTCAGGGGGGCGGAGCCTATGGAAAAACGC
CAGCAACGCGGCCTTTTTACGGTTCCTGGCCTTTTGCTGGCCTTTTGCTCACATGTTCTTTCCTGCGTTA
TCCCCTGATTCTGTGGATAACCGTATTACCGCCATGCATTAGTTATTAATAGTAATCAATTACGGGGTCA
TTAGTTCATAGCCCATATATGGAGTTCCG
Features (pLannotate 1.2.2; 17 found; start..end, strand, type, name):
      1..304     +  enhancer       CMV enhancer: human cytomegalovirus immediate early enhancer
    305..508     +  promoter       CMV promoter: human cytomegalovirus (CMV) immediate early promoter
    558..1808    +  CDS            LAMP1: human lysosome-associated membrane glycoprotein 1
   1827..2534    +  CDS            mCherry: mCherry is a basic (constitutively fluorescent) red fluorescent protein published in 2004, derived from Discosoma sp.. It is reported to be a very rapidly-maturing monomer with low acid sensitivity.
   2547..2867    +  CDS            DmrB: F36V mutant of FK506-binding protein FKBP12 binds synthetic ligands that do not bind wild-type FKBP
   2929..2950    +  misc_feature   MCS (fragment): multiple cloning site
   3058..3142    +  CDS            large T antigen (fragment): large T antigen from SV40 (simian virus 40)
   3165..3286    +  polyA_signal   SV40 poly(A) signal: SV40 polyadenylation signal
   3320..3748    -  rep_origin     f1 ori (sequence partly withheld): f1 bacteriophage origin of replication; arrow indicates direction of (+) strand synthesis
   3775..3879    +  promoter       AmpR promoter: bla
   3881..4238    +  promoter       SV40 promoter: SV40 enhancer and early promoter
   4273..5067    +  CDS            NeoR/KanR: aminoglycoside phosphotransferase from Tn5; aph(3')-II (or nptII); confers resistance to neomycin, kanamycin, and G418 (Geneticin®)
   5088..5240    +  CDS            ble (fragment): BLE_KLEPN - Experimental evidence at protein level: Swiss-Prot protein existence level 1. Binding protein with a strong affinity to the bleomycin family of antibiotics. Binds to CL990; an antimitotic-antibiotic compound. From Klebsiella pneumoniae.
   5299..5346    +  polyA_signal   HSV TK poly(A) signal: herpes simplex virus thymidine kinase polyadenylation signal (Cole and Stacy, 1985)
   5437..5453    -  polyA_signal   bGH poly(A) signal (fragment): bovine growth hormone polyadenylation signal
   5675..6263    +  rep_origin     ori: high-copy-number ColE1/pMB1/pBR322/pUC origin of replication
   6378..6437    +  enhancer       CMV enhancer (fragment): human cytomegalovirus immediate early enhancer
