[The description below was written by a language model from this plasmid's Addgene catalogue record and pLannotate feature annotations shown in this document.]
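Description:
LAMP-mChF-AIP is a mammalian expression plasmid built on a "C1"-type backbone. It drives a lysosome-targeted fusion protein from the human cytomegalovirus immediate-early enhancer and promoter, with an SV40 polyadenylation signal terminating the transcript. The open reading frame begins with human lysosomal-associated membrane protein 1 (LAMP1, also known as CD107a), which anchors the fusion in the lysosomal membrane. mCherry, a monomeric red fluorescent protein, follows it and allows localisation to be checked by microscopy.

The catalogue lists mCherry and AIP as C-terminal tags. The feature table also detects an FKBP12-derived domain immediately after mCherry, which probably accounts for the "F" in "mChF". The annotation software labels this domain as the F36V variant DmrB, though such automated calls may not distinguish it from wild-type FKBP. No feature is annotated for AIP itself. It presumably lies in the short unannotated stretch between the FKBP-like domain and the residual multiple cloning site. The record does not define the abbreviation, but the associated publication concerns genetically encoded sensors and actuators for compartmentalised AMPK signalling. This suggests the construct places an AMPK-directed peptide at the lysosomal surface to perturb signalling there.

The plasmid is propagated in E. coli through a high-copy ColE1/pUC origin and also carries an f1 origin. Its single NeoR/KanR cassette sits behind tandem bacterial and SV40 early promoters and ends with an HSV TK polyadenylation signal. It therefore confers kanamycin resistance in bacteria and can provide G418 selection in mammalian cells. The short large T antigen, ble and bGH fragments in the table appear to be backbone remnants rather than functional elements.
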