Addgene plasmid #61524: LAMP-mChF-AIP
Purpose: Expression of Homo sapiens lysosomal-associated membrane protein 1 (LAMP1) tagged with mCherry and AIP
Depositing lab: Takanari Inoue. Depositing organization: Johns Hopkins University and School of Medicine. Publication: Compartmentalized AMPK signaling illuminated by genetically encoded molecular sensors and actuators. Miyamoto T, Rho E, Sample V, Akano H, Magari M, Ueno T, Gorshkov K, Chen M, Tokumitsu H, Zhang J, Inoue T. Cell Rep. 2015 Apr 28;11(4):657-70. doi: 10.1016/j.celrep.2015.03.057. Epub 2015 Apr 16. PubMed 25892241.
Backbone
  Vector backbone: C1
  Vector type: Mammalian Expression
Growth in bacteria
  Bacterial resistance: Kanamycin, 50 μg/mL
  Growth temperature: 37°C
  Growth strain: DH5alpha
  Copy number: Unknown
Gene/Insert
  Gene/Insert name: lysosomal-associated membrane protein 1
  Species: H. sapiens (human)
  Entrez Gene: LAMP1 (a.k.a. CD107a, LAMPA, LGP120)
  Promoter: CMV
  Tag / fusion protein: mCherry (C terminal on insert); AIP (C terminal on insert)
  Cloning method: Unknown
  Sequencing primers: 5′ CMV Forward; 3′ SV40 poly A Reverse
Terms and licenses: Academic/Nonprofit Terms; Industry Terms: Not Available to Industry
How to cite: LAMP-mChF-AIP was a gift from Takanari Inoue (Addgene plasmid # 61524 ; http://n2t.net/addgene:61524 ; RRID:Addgene_61524)
