>Addgene plasmid #61524 | LAMP-mChF-AIP | depositor partial sequence | sequence record 100266 | Author's partial sequence
NNNNNNNNNCNNNCNCTAGCGCTACCGGTGANTTCGCCACCATGGCGGCCCCCGGCAGCGCCCGGCGACC
CCTGCTGCTGCTACTGCTGTTGCTGCTGCTCGGCCTCATGCATTGTGCGTCAGCAGCAATGTTTATGGTG
AAAAATGGCAACGGGACCGCGTGCATAATGGCCAACTTCTCTGCTGCCTTCTCAGTGAACTACGACACCA
AGAGTGGCCCTAAGAACATGACCTTTGACCTGCCATCAGATGCCACAGTGGTGCTCAACCGCAGCTCCTG
TGGAAAAGAGAACACTTCTGACCCCAGTCTCGTGATTGCTTTTGGAAGAGGACATACACTCACTCTCAAT
TTCACGAGAAATGCAACACGTTACAGCGTCCAGCTCATGAGTTTTGCTTATAACTTGTCAGACACACACC
TTTTCCCCAATGCGAGCTCCAAAGAAATCAAGACTGTGGAATCTATAACTGACATCAGGGCAGATATAGA
TAAAAAATACAGATGTGTTAGTGGCACCCAGGTCCACATGAACAACGTGACCGTAACGCCCCATGATGCC
ACCATCCAGGCGTACCTTTCCAACAGCAGCTTCAGCAGGGGAGAGACACGCTGTGAACAAGACAGGCCTT
CCCCAACCACAGCGCCCCCTGCGCCACCCAGCCCCTCGCCCTCACCCGTGCCCAAGAGCCCCTCTGTGGA
CAAGTACAACGTGAGCGGCACCAACGGGACCTGCCTGCTGGCCAGCATGGGGCTGCAGCTGAACCTCACC
TATGAGAGGAAGGACAACACGACGGTGACAAGGCTTCTCAACATCAACCCCAACAAGACCTCGGCCAGCG
GGAGCTGCGGCGCCCACCTGGTGACTCTGGAGCTGCACAGCGAGGGCACCACCGTCCTGCTCTTCCAGTT
CGGGATGAATGCAAGTTCTAGCCGGTTTTTCCTACAAGGAATCCAGTTGAATACAATTCTTCCTGACGCC
AGAGACCCTGCCTTTAAAGCTGCCAACGGCTCCCTGCGAGCGCTGCAGGCCACAGTCGGCAATTCCTACA
AGTGCAACGCGGAGGAGCACGTCCGTGTCACGAAGGCGTTTTCAGTCAATATATTCAAAGTGTGGGTCCA
GGCTTTCAAGGTGGAAGGTGGCCAGTTTGGCTCTGTGGAGGAGTGTCTGCTGGACGAGAACAGCATGCTG
ATCCCCATCGCTGTGGGTGGTGCCCTGGCGGGGCTGGTCCTCATCGTCCTCATCGCCTACCTCGTCGGCA
GGAAGAGGAGTCACGCAGGCTACCAGACTATCCCACCGGTCGCCACCATGGTAAGCAAGGGCGAGGAGGA
TAACATGGCCATCATCAAGGAGTTCATGCGCTTCAAGGTGCACATGGAGGGCTCCGTGAACGGCCACGAG
TTCGAGATCGAGGGCGAGGGCGAGGGCCGCCCCTACGAGGGCACCCAGACCGCCAAGCTGAAGGTGACCA
AGGGTGGCCCCCTGCCCTTCGCCTGGGACATCCTGTCCCCTCAGTTCATGTACGGCTCCAAGGCCTACGT
GAAGCACCCCGCCGACATCCCCGACTACTTGAAGCTGTCCTTCCCCGAGGGCTTCAAGTGGGAGCGCGTG
ATGAACTTCGAGGACGGCGGCGTGGTGACCGTGACCCAGGACTCCTCCCTGCAGGACGGCGAGTTCATCT
ACAAGGTGAAGCTGCGCGGCACCAACTTCCCCTCCGACGGCCCCGTAATGCAGAAGAAGACTATGGGCTG
GGAGGCCTCCTCCGAGCGGATGTACCCCGAGGACGGCGCCCTGAAGGGCGAGATCAAGCAGAGGCTGAAG
CTGAAGGACGGCGGCCACTACGACGCTGAGGTCAAGACCACCTACAAGGCCAAGAAGCCCGTGCAGCTGC
CCGGCGCCTACAACGTCAACATCAAGTTGGACATCACCTCCCACAACGAGGACTACACCATCGTGGAACA
GTACGAACGCGCCGAGGGCCGCCACTCCACCGGCGGCATGGACGAACTGTACAAGAGTGCTGGTGGTGGA
GTGCAGGTGGAAACCATCTCCCCAGGAGACGGGCGCACCTTCCCCAAGCGCGGCCAGACCTGCGTGGTGC
ACTACACCGGGATGCTTGAAGATGGAAAGAAATTTGATTCCTCCCGGGACAGAAACAAGCCCTTTAAGTT
TATGCTAGGCAAGCAGGAGGTGATCCGAGGCTGGGAAGAAGGGGTTGCCCAGATGAGTGTGGGTCAGAGA
GCCAAACTGACTATATCTCCAGATTATGCCTATGGTGCCACTGGGCACCCAGGCATCATCCCACCACATG
CCACTCTCGTCTTCGATGTGGAGCTTCTAAAACTGGAAAGTGCTGGTGGTAGTGCTGGTGGTAGTGCTGG
TGGTAGTGCTGGTGGTAGTGCTGGTGGTCCTCGAGCTCAAGCTTCGAATTCAGGATCAGGAGAGGGATCA
ACCAAGATGAGAAGAGTGGCTACTCTGGTGGACCTTGGAACCGGAGGATCAGAGCTCTGACTGCAGGGNN
CCACCNNNCNANNNNNNNNN
