>Addgene plasmid #61524 | LAMP-mChF-AIP | addgene partial sequence | sequence record 101362 | CMV-F 5'-CGCAAATGGGCGGTAGGCGTG-3'
TTCGCCACCATGGCGGCCCCCGGCAGCGCCCGGCGACCCCTGCTGCTGCTACTGCTGTTGCTGCTGCTCG
GCCTCATGCATTGTGCGTCAGCAGCAATGTTTATGGTGAAAAATGGCAACGGGACCGCGTGCATAATGGC
CAACTTCTCTGCTGCCTTCTCAGTGAACTACGACACCAAGAGTGGCCCTAAGAACATGACCTTTGACCTG
CCATCAGATGCCACAGTGGTGCTCAACCGCAGCTCCTGTGGAAAAGAGAACACTTCTGACCCCAGTCTCG
TGATTGCTTTTGGAAGAGGACATACACTCACTCTCAATTTCACGAGAAATGCAACACGTTACAGCGTCCA
GCTCATGAGTTTTGCTTATAACTTGTCAGACACACACCTTTTCCCCAATGCGAGCTCCAAAGAAATCAAG
ACTGTGGAATCTATAACTGACATCAGGGCAGATATAGATAAAAAATACAGATGTGTTAGTGGCACCCAGG
TCCACATGAACAACGTGACCGTAACGCCCCATGATGCCACCATCCAGGCGTACCTTTCCAACAGCAGCTT
CAGCAGGGGAGAGACACGCTGTGAACAAGACAGGCCTTCCCCAACCACAGCGCCCCCTGCGCCACCCAGC
CCCTCGCCCTCACCCGTGCCCAAGAGCCCCTCTGTGGACAAGTACAACGTGAGCGGCACCAACGGGACCT
GCCTGCTGGCCAGCATGGGGCTGCAGCTGAACCTCACCTATGAGAGGAAGGACAACACGACGGTGACAAG
GCTTCTCAACATC
