>Addgene plasmid #61524 | LAMP-mChF-AIP | addgene partial sequence | sequence record 101363 | SV40pA-R 5'-GAAATTTGTGATGCTATTGC-3'
CCACTACGACGCTGAGGTCAAGACCACCTACAAGGCCAAGAAGCCCGTGCAGCTGCCCGGCGCCTACAAC
GTCAACATCAAGTTGGACATCACCTCCCACAACGAGGACTACACCATCGTGGAACAGTACGAACGCGCCG
AGGGCCGCCACTCCACCGGCGGCATGGACGAACTGTACAAGAGTGCTGGTGGTGGAGTGCAGGTGGAAAC
CATCTCCCCAGGAGACGGGCGCACCTTCCCCAAGCGCGGCCAGACCTGCGTGGTGCACTACACCGGGATG
CTTGAAGATGGAAAGAAATTTGATTCCTCCCGGGACAGAAACAAGCCCTTTAAGTTTATGCTAGGCAAGC
AGGAGGTGATCCGAGGCTGGGAAGAAGGGGTTGCCCAGATGAGTGTGGGTCAGAGAGCCAAACTGACTAT
ATCTCCAGATTATGCCTATGGTGCCACTGGGCACCCAGGCATCATCCCACCACATGCCACTCTCGTCTTC
GATGTGGAGCTTCTAAAACTGGAAAGTGCTGGTGGTAGTGCTGGTGGTAGTGCTGGTGGTAGTGCTGGTG
GTAGTGCTGGTGGTCCTCGAGCTCAAGCTTCGAATTCAGGATCAGGAGAGGGATCAACCAAGATGAGAAG
AGTGGCTACTCTGGTGGACCTTGGAACCGGAGGATCAGAGCTCTGACTGCAGGG
