>Addgene plasmid #61524 | LAMP-mChF-AIP | addgene partial sequence | sequence record 101365 | mCherry-R 5'-TTGGTCACCTTCAGCTTGG-3'
GAGCCCCTCTGTGGACAAGTACAACGTGAGCGGCACCAACGGGACCTGCCTGCTGGCCAGCATGGGGCTG
CAGCTGAACCTCACCTATGAGAGGAAGGACAACACGACGGTGACAAGGCTTCTCAACATCAACCCCAACA
AGACCTCGGCCAGCGGGAGCTGCGGCGCCCACCTGGTGACTCTGGAGCTGCACAGCGAGGGCACCACCGT
CCTGCTCTTCCAGTTCGGGATGAATGCAAGTTCTAGCCGGTTTTTCCTACAAGGAATCCAGTTGAATACA
ATTCTTCCTGACGCCAGAGACCCTGCCTTTAAAGCTGCCAACGGCTCCCTGCGAGCGCTGCAGGCCACAG
TCGGCAATTCCTACAAGTGCAACGCGGAGGAGCACGTCCGTGTCACGAAGGCGTTTTCAGTCAATATATT
CAAAGTGTGGGTCCAGGCTTTCAAGGTGGAAGGTGGCCAGTTTGGCTCTGTGGAGGAGTGTCTGCTGGAC
GAGAACAGCATGCTGATCCCCATCGCTGTGGGTGGTGCCCTGGCGGGGCTGGTCCTCATCGTCCTCATCG
CCTACCTCGTCGGCAGGAAGAGGAGTCACGCAGGCTACCAGACTATCGGATCCGGAGCAAGTGGAATGGT
GAGCAAGGGCGAGGAGGATAACATGGCCATCATCAAGGAGTTCATGCGCTTCAAGGTGCACATGGAGGGC
TCCGTGAACGGCCACGAGTTCGAGATCGA
